>Addgene plasmid #1795 | HA-FOXO3a TM delta DB | addgene partial sequence | sequence record 17794 | 1795 with SV40pA-R (5' GAAATTTGTGATGCTATTGC 3')
AACAACAACAATTGCATTCATTTTATGTTTCAGGTTCAGGGGGAGGTGTGGGAGGTTTTTTAAAGCAAGT
AAAACCTCTACAGATGTGATATGGCTGATTATGATCATTACTTATCTAGAACTAGTGGATCCTTCAGCCT
GGCACCCAGCTCTGAGATGAGGCCTGCTTAGCACCAGTGAAGTTCCCCACGTTCAAACCAACAACATTCT
GTGTGGAGATGAGGGAATCAAAGTTAAAATCCAACCCATCAGCATCCATGAGTTCACTACGGATAATGGA
CTCCATGTCACATTCCAAGCTCCCATTGAACATGTCCAGGTCCAAGTCGCTGGGGAACTTCTCATGGCCC
ATGACGGGCAGGTTTGCACTAGTTGAGTACAAGGAGGAGCCTGAGAGAGAGTCCGAGAGGGTTTGCATAG
ACTGGCTGACAGGAGACTGCTGCTGGTGTTTGGCTGACCCAAGGCTGCTGGACTCACTCAAGCCCATGTT
GCTGACAGAATTCGACAAGGCACGGCTGCCACCAAGAGCGCCCTGGGTTTGGTGCTGGTGGTGGAGCAAG
TTCTGATTGACCAAACTTCCCTGGTTAGGCTGGGCAGCAAAGGACATCATCGGATCATTGCGAAGCATCA
CGTTCCGGCGGGAATTCTGGGCAGACACAGCGGTGCTGGCCTGAGACATCAAGGGGTCCGACTGTGTCAT
CATGACATCGCTGTGGCTAAGTGAGTCCGAAGTGAGCAGGTCCTGGAGTGTCTGGTTACCATAGTGTGAC
ATGGAAGAGAAGGTAGCTGGCTTGTTCTCTTGGATGGTCTGCATGGGA
