>Addgene plasmid #1795 | HA-FOXO3a TM delta DB | addgene partial sequence | sequence record 17795 | 1795 with SV40pA-R
CTCATAACAGTTACAACAACAATTGCATTCATTTTATGTTTCAGGTTCAGGGGGAGGTGTGGGAGGTTTT
TTAAAGCAAGTAAAACCTCTACAGATGTGATATGGCTGATTATGATCATTACTTATCTAGAACTAGTGGA
TCCTTCAGCCTGGCACCCAGCTCTGAGATGAGGCCTGCTTAGCACCAGTGAAGTTCCCCACGTTCAAACC
AACAACATTCTGTGTGGAGATGAGGGAATCAAAGTTAAAATCCAACCCATCAGCATCCATGAGTTCACTA
CGGATAATGGACTCCATGTCACATTCCAAGCTCCCATTGAACATGTCCAGGTCCAAGTCGCTGGGGAACT
TCTCATGGCCCATGACGGGCAGGTTTGCACTAGTTGAGTACAAGGAGGAGCCTGAGAGAGAGTCCGAGAG
GGTTTGCATAGACTGGCTGACAGGAGACTGCTGCTGGTGTTTGGCTGACCCAAGGCTGCTGGACTCACTC
AAGCCCATGTTGCTGACAGAATTCGACAAGGCACGGCTGCCACCAAGAGCGCCCTGGGTTTGGTGCTGGT
GGTGGAGCAAGTTCTGATTGACCAAACTTCCCTGGTTAGGCTGGGCAGCAAAGGACATCATCGGATCATT
GCGAAGCATCACGTTCCGGCGGGAATTCTGGGCAGACACAGCGGTGCTGGCCTGAGACATCAAGGGGTCC
GACTGTGTCATCATGACATCGCTGTGGCTAAGTGAGTCCGAAGTGAGCAGGTCCTGGAGTGTCTGGTTAC
CATAGTGTGACATGGAAGAGAAGGTAGCTGGCTTGTTCTCTTGGATGGTCTGCATGGGAGACTGG
