>Addgene plasmid #1795 | HA-FOXO3a TM delta DB | addgene partial sequence | sequence record 17796 | 1795 with SV40pro-F
AGTAGTGAGAGGCTTTTTTGGAGGAGATCTAAGCTTGCCGCCACCATGTATGATGTTCCTGATTATGCTA
GCCTCCCGGGGAATTCGGCAGAGGCACCGGCTTCCCCGGCCCCGCTCTCTCCGCTCGAAGTGGAGCTGGA
CCCGGAGTTCGAGCCCCAGAGCCGTCCGCGATCCTGTGCGTGGCCCCTGCAAAGGCCGGAGCTCCAAGCG
AGCCCTGCCAAGCCCTCGGGGGAGACGGCCGCTGACTCCATGATCCCCGAGGAGGAGGACGATGAAGACG
ACGAGGACGGCGGGGGACGGGCCGGCTCGGCCATGGCGATCGGCGGCGGCGGCGGGAGCGGCACGCTGGG
CTCCGGGCTGCTCCTTGAGGACTCGGCCCGGGTGCTGGCACCCGGAGGGCAAGACCCCGGGTCTGGGCCA
GCCACCGCGGCGGGCGGGCTGAGCGGGGGTACACAGGCGCTGCTGCAGCCTCAGCAACCGCTGCCACCGC
CGCAGCCGGGGGCGGCTGGGGGCTCCGGGCAGCCGAGGAAATGTTCGTCGCGGCGGAACGCCTGGGGAAA
CCTGTCCTACGCGGACCTGATCACCCGCGCCATCGAGAGCTCCCCGGACAAACGGCTCACTCTGTCCCAG
ATCTCTTGGTGGATCATCAACCCTGATGGGGGGAA
