[The description below was written by a language model from this plasmid's Addgene catalogue record.]
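Description:
HA-FOXO3a TM delta DB is a mammalian expression plasmid built on the pECE backbone (about 2.9 kb without insert) carrying a mutated human FOXO3a (FKHRL1/FOXO3) cDNA of roughly 1.8 kb, cloned between HindIII and XbaI sites that both remain intact. It is maintained in E. coli as a high-copy plasmid under ampicillin selection. The record does not explicitly name the promoter, although the listed 5′ sequencing primer is an SV40 promoter primer, which suggests that the insert sits downstream of an SV40 promoter. No mammalian selection marker is recorded, and no feature table is provided, so other backbone elements cannot be detailed.

The encoded protein carries an N-terminal HA epitope tag for detection by immunoblotting, immunoprecipitation or immunostaining. "TM" refers to the triple mutant T32A, S253A, S315A, in which three regulatory phosphorylation sites are replaced with alanine. These residues are generally known as the Akt/SGK target sites whose phosphorylation drives FOXO3a out of the nucleus, so the triple mutant is normally used as a constitutively nuclear, active form. In this construct that background is combined with "delta DB", a deletion of nucleotides 446 to 689 that removes the forkhead DNA-binding domain.

The plasmid therefore serves as a control that cannot bind DNA, used to test whether effects of the active triple mutant depend on direct binding to target genes. The associated work concerns FOXO3a stimulation of a DNA repair pathway through Gadd45. The depositor notes that it is functionally equivalent to, and can replace, the H212R DNA-binding point mutant version, and points to the wild-type delta DB plasmid for the map and sequence.
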