Addgene plasmid #1795: HA-FOXO3a TM delta DB
Depositing lab: Michael Greenberg. Depositing organization: Boston Children's Hospital. Publication: DNA repair pathway stimulated by the forkhead transcription factor FOXO3a through the Gadd45 protein. Tran H, Brunet A, Grenier JM, Datta SR, Fornace AJ Jr, DiStefano PS, Chiang LW, Greenberg ME. Science 2002 Apr 19;296(5567):530-4. 10.1126/science.1068712 PubMed 11964479.
Backbone
  Vector backbone: pECE
  Backbone size w/o insert (bp): 2900
  Vector type: Mammalian Expression
Growth in bacteria
  Bacterial resistance: Ampicillin, 100 μg/mL
  Growth temperature: 37°C
  Growth strain: DH5alpha
  Copy number: High Copy
Gene/Insert
  Gene/Insert name: FOXO3a (alt names: FKHRL1; forkhead family)
  Species: H. sapiens (human)
  Insert size (bp): 1800
  Mutation: T32A, S253A, S315A, delta DB (deletion of nucleotides 446 to 689)
  Entrez Gene: FOXO3 (a.k.a. AF6q21, FKHRL1, FKHRL1P2, FOXO2, FOXO3A)
  Tag / fusion protein: HA (YDVPDYASL) (N terminal on insert)
  Cloning method: Restriction Enzyme; 5′ cloning site HindIII (not destroyed); 3′ cloning site XbaI (not destroyed)
  Sequencing primers: 5′ SV40pro-F
Terms and licenses: Academic/Nonprofit Terms; Industry Terms: Not Available to Industry
Depositor comments: Mutations in phosphorylation sites and deletion of DNA binding domain. See HA-FOXO3a WT delta DB for wild-type map and sequence. Can be used instead of 1793: HA-FOXO3a TM DBM (H212R); has the same biological function.
How to cite: HA-FOXO3a TM delta DB was a gift from Michael Greenberg (Addgene plasmid # 1795)
